>Addgene plasmid #107591 | p5E-lyzC | addgene full sequence | sequence record 212852 | Addgene NGS Result
CTTTCCTGCGTTATCCCCTGATTCTGTGGATAACCGTATTACCGCCTTTGAGTGAGCTGATACCGCTCGC
CGCAGCCGAACGACCGAGCGCAGCGAGTCAGTGAGCGAGGAAGCGGAAGAGCGCCCAATACGCAAACCGC
CTCTCCCCGCGCGTTGGCCGATTCATTAATGCAGCTGGCACGACAGGTTTCCCGACTGGAAAGCGGGCAG
TGAGCGCAACGCAATTAATACGCGTACCGCTAGCCAGGAAGAGTTTGTAGAAACGCAAAAAGGCCATCCG
TCAGGATGGCCTTCTGCTTAGTTTGATGCCTGGCAGTTTATGGCGGGCGTCCTGCCCGCCACCCTCCGGG
CCGTTGCTTCACAACGTTCAAATCCGCTCCCGGCGGATTTGTCCTACTCAGGAGAGCGTTCACCGACAAA
CAACAGATAAAACGAAAGGCCCAGTCTTCCGACTGAGCCTTTCGTTTTATTTGATGCCTGGCAGTTCCCT
ACTCTCGCGTTAACGCTAGCATGGATGTTTTCCCAGTCACGACGTTGTAAAACGACGGCCAGTCTTAAGC
TCGGGCCCGAGTTAACGCTACCATGGAGCTCCAAATAATGATTTTATTTTGACTGATAGTGACCTGTTCG
TTGCAACAAATTGATAAGCAATGCTTTTTTATAATGCCAACTTTGTATAGAAAAGTTGGCTCCGAATTCG
CCCTTAAAACTCGAGAGTTTGACTTGGGTTGATTATAGCAAATAGTGGAACACAAACAGATTTTGAAATA
TTCTTGCAAATTTATTTATTAAATCCATTCAAATATTGTCATTTTTTGTACTGTGTAATTTATATTGATT
TGCTCATACAATATTTACATTTCGCTTAAACAATACACTATTATTTATATTTAAAAATAGCTATATATAA
ATCAAATGTATAGCTCTTTTTTACACAATTAATCAAAGCTAAAATATTTGTCACACAAATACAGTAAGCC
ACTTCACAATGATATCTTCAAAATCTGTGCTTGACTGAATCATTTCATTTATTGTTTTGTAATTCACATT
ATACCTTACGTTCTCCAGGCACAGTTTGAATTGTTGATAAATGAAGATAATACATCTGATTTAATTAGTC
TCCTTTGTTTATAATAACTTTAATCTAATTTGATAGTAATAATTCCAGCAATACATCCATTACAATAAAA
ATCGCTTTTTTATTTTGCACATTAGTTTGCCGGTATTTGTTTAAAGTTTCACCATACTTTTAAATCATGT
GCTATTTGAAAAGGGCTGTTATGACTGGAATTAAATGTTTTTTTTTATATCAGTGTTTTAGATTGAAGTA
CAATATTTATAGGTAAAATTCACCAGCATATGCTTAAAGATAGCCATGCTCCAGGTCCTTGTGTCCTTCT
AAGGTCTGTTTGTGGTTTAAGCTGTTTGTTGACACACGCTTGTCTTCTCCATTTTTCTGTGAAGTTATTG
TCAGTTTATTGCACACTGGGTTGCATTAAGCTGCAGTTTTTTCACAACAGTTTTCCACATTGTAACAGTC
AGTCTCCAAATTATTCCATCAGTCCTCAAATTTAGTCATTTGAGGCCATGAAAACACTTAAAACTACATG
AAGGTAGTTTGGCATTAGGTTTTAGACTTGTTCTTGTTTGGCATATTGCAACCTGTGTAAAAATGATTTG
ATTTTTATTTTTTTTTTTTTTTTTTCAGAAAGAAACGGTCCAAAAAGAGTTATGTGAACATTTATCCATG
TGTTTAATGTTTTTTAAATTAAAAAAAAACATTTTTATTAAACCACTTGTGACTAAACCTTTTTTAGTTA
TTCTATTTTGTGACGAGTCTGAATGGCCAAAGTACTCTTGAATCCAAAATCTTTATAGTAAAATGTTTAA
TCTTACTTGCAGTGTTGGGTATAATTTGTAACAAAGTTGAATTCCATATCTGCTGAGTGAAAAAGTAAAG
TAAGAGATTGCTGTAAATATTTAGGTTATTTATTTATTAATACAATATAGAAAGTAACAAAACACAATGT
AAAAAATCAATAAAGAAAGTAAATATTAAAAGTAATGATAAACTAATGATGTAAACAATATTAGCAACAA
AGTTTGTACAATTCAGGGAGGGTAAAGAATTTCACCTAATAGTCAAACTCTGTATTAAATAATATAAAAT
CTTTGTTCTTAGTCTGAAGAGGAGACTGTGAGAGAAAGCTTACTGGTTGTTAAATTAGAAAATTTGTAAC
TTGCAGATTAAAATGATTTAAATAATTTTATAAAGGCCATGTTTGAAACAAATGTAAAAACATAATAAAT
GTTAAGAATTTCAGATATTGAGATTTTACAATTTAAAAAAAGCAATAAAGTAATAGCAGAGACCTACACT
CTTAAAGTAAATTACCCAACTCTGCTTACTAGTAACTTTTGGAATAGTTACTAGTATCCATTGAACAAAT
ACTAGAATCTAATTAAATTGTGTGAGTGTCCAATGAAAAGATTCTTGTATTTAAAACAGTACCAGTATCT
ATATATGTACAAAATTTAGTGCTAGCAAAATGCAAATAAATACTACTGCATATAATGGATTGCATTGTAA
ATCGACTCGCCATAATACATTTATTTCCTATTTTTACTTTTAACAAAAAATAAGTTCACTGAGTATTTCA
TGTCATTAAATCGCATTAAACCTCTTGCATGCTTTATGTACACTAGTGCAGTTCGCTAAATGACCACCGG
TGTCACTAATAACACGATCGTTTCTGAATTCTGCATTAAACGCCATTTATACGTTGCTCTTATTAGTAAA
CAATTTCTCCATCATGAGCTCGACCAGTATTGCATATTTCATCCTCTTAAATCCAGAGTTGTTTCTTTTA
ATCACTTTCTCTTCATGATAAAAGCAGTTTTTGGTTTTCAGAAGTTTACAACAAACCCAGTCAGTTATTG
CCTCAGCAAACACTGGAGCAACTGCACACTTGTGAAAAGCTTCTTGCGAAACACAAACCTTTCTCTGGAC
TTATAAATAAAGGCATTCAGCAGCTCCACCATACACCTCCACTGGTCTTGATAAAGGGATCCTTTAAGGG
CGAATTCGACCCAAGTTTGTACAAAAAAGTTGAACGAGAAACGTAAAATGATATAAATATCAATATATTA
AATTAGATTTTGCATAAAAAACAGACTACATAATACTGTAAAACACAACATATGCAGTCACTATGAACCA
ACTACTTAGATGGTATTAGTGACCTGTAGAATTAATTCGAGCTCTAGAGCTGCAGGGCGGCCGCGATATC
CCCTATAGTGAGTCGTATTACATGGTCATAGCTGTTTCCTGGCAGCTCTGGCCCGTGTCTCAAAATCTCT
GATGTTACATTGCACAAGATAAAAATATATCATCATGAACAATAAAACTGTCTGCTTACATAAACAGTAA
TACAAGGGGTGTTATGAGCCATATTCAACGGGAAACGTCGAGGCCGCGATTAAATTCCAACATGGATGCT
GATTTATATGGGTATAAATGGGCTCGCGATAATGTCGGGCAATCAGGTGCGACAATCTATCGCTTGTATG
GGAAGCCCGATGCGCCAGAGTTGTTTCTGAAACATGGCAAAGGTAGCGTTGCCAATGATGTTACAGATGA
GATGGTCAGACTAAACTGGCTGACGGAATTTATGCCTCTTCCGACCATCAAGCATTTTATCCGTACTCCT
GATGATGCATGGTTACTCACCACTGCGATCCCCGGAAAAACAGCATTCCAGGTATTAGAAGAATATCCTG
ATTCAGGTGAAAATATTGTTGATGCGCTGGCAGTGTTCCTGCGCCGGTTGCATTCGATTCCTGTTTGTAA
TTGTCCTTTTAACAGCGATCGCGTATTTCGTCTCGCTCAGGCGCAATCACGAATGAATAACGGTTTGGTT
GATGCGAGTGATTTTGATGACGAGCGTAATGGCTGGCCTGTTGAACAAGTCTGGAAAGAAATGCATAAAC
TTTTGCCATTCTCACCGGATTCAGTCGTCACTCATGGTGATTTCTCACTTGATAACCTTATTTTTGACGA
GGGGAAATTAATAGGTTGTATTGATGTTGGACGAGTCGGAATCGCAGACCGATACCAGGATCTTGCCATC
CTATGGAACTGCCTCGGTGAGTTTTCTCCTTCATTACAGAAACGGCTTTTTCAAAAATATGGTATTGATA
ATCCTGATATGAATAAATTGCAGTTTCATTTGATGCTCGATGAGTTTTTCTAATCAGAATTGGTTAATTG
GTTGTAACACTGGCAGAGCATTACGCTGACTTGACGGGACGGCGCAAGCTCATGACCAAAATCCCTTAAC
GTGAGTTACGCGTCGTTCCACTGAGCGTCAGACCCCGTAGAAAAGATCAAAGGATCTTCTTGAGATCCTT
TTTTTCTGCGCGTAATCTGCTGCTTGCAAACAAAAAAACCACCGCTACCAGCGGTGGTTTGTTTGCCGGA
TCAAGAGCTACCAACTCTTTTTCCGAAGGTAACTGGCTTCAGCAGAGCGCAGATACCAAATACTGTTCTT
CTAGTGTAGCCGTAGTTAGGCCACCACTTCAAGAACTCTGTAGCACCGCCTACATACCTCGCTCTGCTAA
TCCTGTTACCAGTGGCTGCTGCCAGTGGCGATAAGTCGTGTCTTACCGGGTTGGACTCAAGACGATAGTT
ACCGGATAAGGCGCAGCGGTCGGGCTGAACGGGGGGTTCGTGCACACAGCCCAGCTTGGAGCGAACGACC
TACACCGAACTGAGATACCTACAGCGTGAGCTATGAGAAAGCGCCACGCTTCCCGAAGGGAGAAAGGCGG
ACAGGTATCCGGTAAGCGGCAGGGTCGGAACAGGAGAGCGCACGAGGGAGCTTCCAGGGGGAAACGCCTG
GTATCTTTATAGTCCTGTCGGGTTTCGCCACCTCTGACTTGAGCGTCGATTTTTGTGATGCTCGTCAGGG
GGGCGGAGCCTATGGAAAAACGCCAGCAACGCGGCCTTTTTACGGTTCCTGGCCTTTTGCTGGCCTTTTG
CTCACATGTT
Features (pLannotate 1.2.2; 10 found; start..end, strand, type, name):
    121..213     +  CDS            lacI (fragment): lac repressor; lacI; The lac repressor binds to the lac operator to inhibit transcription in E. coli. This inhibition can be relieved by adding lactose or isopropyl-β-D-thiogalactopyranoside (IPTG).
    268..295     -  terminator     rrnB T2 terminator: transcription terminator T2 from the E. coli rrnB gene
    427..470     +  terminator     rrnB T1 terminator: Escherichia coli rrnB; transcription terminator T1 from the E. coli rrnB gene
    517..553     -  CDS            lacZα (fragment): LacZα fragment of β-galactosidase; lacZ fragment
    592..677     +  protein_bind   attL1 (fragment): mutant version of attL; recombination site for the Gateway® LR reaction LR Clonase™
    668..688     +  protein_bind   attB4: mutant version of attB; core recombination site for the Gateway® BP reaction BP Clonase™
   3092..3215    +  protein_bind   attR1: mutant version of attR; recombination site for the Gateway® LR reaction LR Clonase™
   3292..3310    -  promoter       T7 promoter: promoter for bacteriophage T7 RNA polymerase
   3444..4253    +  CDS            KanR: aminoglycoside phosphotransferase; aph(3')-Ia; confers resistance to kanamycin in bacteria or G418 (Geneticin®) in eukaryotes
   4400..4988    +  rep_origin     ori: high-copy-number ColE1/pMB1/pBR322/pUC origin of replication
