[The description below was written by a language model from this plasmid's Addgene catalogue record and pLannotate feature annotations shown in this document.]
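Description:
p5E-lyzC is a Gateway 5′ entry clone built on the p5E backbone, carrying a zebrafish (Danio rerio) lysozyme C promoter fragment of about 2.4 kb. It is a small bacterial plasmid of roughly 5 kb, propagated in E. coli from a high-copy ColE1/pUC-type origin and selected with kanamycin through an aminoglycoside phosphotransferase (KanR) gene. The catalogue lists a total size of 5,068 bp, whereas the sequenced record behind the feature table is 5,050 nt, a minor discrepancy.

The promoter itself is not annotated in the feature table, but it corresponds to the unannotated stretch of roughly 2.4 kb lying between the Gateway recombination sites. These are called as an attL fragment overlapping an attB4 core on one side and attR1 on the other, an arrangement consistent with the attL4/attR1 flanks of a 5′ element entry clone used in multisite Gateway assembly. In an LR reaction these sites let the promoter be recombined upstream of a middle-entry coding sequence and a 3′ element in a destination vector. The rrnB T1 and T2 terminators upstream of the cassette insulate it from read-through transcription in bacteria. A T7 promoter and short lacI and lacZα fragments are backbone remnants with no evident role in the payload. The depositor notes that the insert was introduced by In-Fusion cloning.

The plasmid contains no coding payload or reporter and serves purely as a modular promoter donor. The associated publication concerns neutrophil-specific knockout in zebrafish, so its expected use is building transgenes that restrict expression of a chosen gene to neutrophils.
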