Addgene plasmid #107591: p5E-lyzC
Purpose: An entry vector with a lyzC promoter
Depositing lab: Qing Deng. Depositing organization: Purdue University. Publication: Neutrophil-specific knockout demonstrates a role for mitochondria in regulating neutrophil motility in zebrafish. Zhou W, Cao L, Jeffries J, Zhu X, Staiger CJ, Deng Q. Dis Model Mech. 2018 Mar 28;11(3). pii: dmm.033027. doi: 10.1242/dmm.033027. PubMed 29590639.
Backbone
  Vector backbone: p5E
  Backbone size w/o insert (bp): 2693
  Total vector size (bp): 5068
Growth in bacteria
  Bacterial resistance: Kanamycin, 50 μg/mL
  Growth temperature: 37°C
  Growth strain: DH5alpha
  Copy number: High Copy
Gene/Insert
  Gene/Insert name: Lysozyme C promoter
  Species: D. rerio (zebrafish)
  Insert size (bp): 2369
Terms and licenses: Academic/Nonprofit Terms; Industry Terms: Not Available to Industry
Depositor comments: infusion cloning was used
How to cite: p5E-lyzC was a gift from Qing Deng (Addgene plasmid # 107591 ; http://n2t.net/addgene:107591 ; RRID:Addgene_107591)
